Addgene plasmid #134789: pED1a34
Purpose: Luciferase reporter for quadruplet codon AGGG
Depositing lab: Ahmed Badran. Depositing organization: Broad Institute. Publication: Multiplex suppression of four quadruplet codons via tRNA directed evolution. DeBenedictis EA, Carver GD, Chung CZ, Soll D, Badran AH. Nat Commun. 2021 Sep 29;12(1):5706. doi: 10.1038/s41467-021-25948-y. PubMed 34588441.
Backbone
  Vector backbone: KanR SC101
  Backbone size w/o insert (bp): 3330
  Total vector size (bp): 5455
  Modifications to backbone: RepA-E93R mutation; copy # ~270 copies/cell.
  Vector type: Bacterial Expression, Luciferase, Synthetic Biology
Growth in bacteria
  Bacterial resistance: Kanamycin, 50 μg/mL
  Growth temperature: 37°C
  Growth strain: DH5alpha
  Copy number: High Copy
Gene/Insert
  Gene/Insert name: luxAB-357-AGGG
  Insert size (bp): 2125
  Mutation: 357-AGGG
Terms and licenses: Academic/Nonprofit Terms; Industry Terms: Not Available to Industry
Depositor comments: Genes luxCDE are also required to generate the luciferase substrate. These can be provided by the host strain, or on another plasmid. For example, E coli S2060s (Addgene Bacterial strain #105064), encode luxCDE.
How to cite: pED1a34 was a gift from Ahmed Badran (Addgene plasmid # 134789 ; http://n2t.net/addgene:134789 ; RRID:Addgene_134789)
