[The description below was written by a language model from this plasmid's Addgene catalogue record and pLannotate feature annotations shown in this document.]
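Description:
pED1a34 is a 5,455 bp bacterial expression plasmid that serves as a luciferase reporter for decoding of the quadruplet codon AGGG in E. coli. It is built on a kanamycin-resistance/pSC101 backbone. Replication depends on the pSC101 origin together with its plasmid-encoded RepA (Rep101) initiator protein. Although pSC101 is normally a low-copy origin, the record notes a RepA-E93R mutation that raises copy number to roughly 270 per cell, so the plasmid is catalogued as high copy. Selection is through the aph(3')-Ia aminoglycoside phosphotransferase gene (KanR).

The payload is an approximately 2.1 kb luxAB cassette encoding the LuxA and LuxB subunits of the Photorhabdus luminescens bacterial luciferase, carrying the modification described as "357-AGGG", that is, the four-base codon AGGG placed at position 357. The record does not spell out which subunit carries it. Normal triplet reading of this site would shift the reading frame, so functional luciferase and light output should appear only when a quadruplet-decoding suppressor tRNA reads AGGG as a single codon. This makes luminescence a readout of four-base decoding efficiency. The cassette is insulated upstream by the rrnB T1 and T2 terminators (with an adjacent 5S rRNA fragment) and followed by the bidirectional tonB terminator. No promoter driving luxAB is annotated or stated in the record. Both the depositor and sequencing-derived feature tables show the same nine elements, differing only in their start coordinate.

Because only luxAB is present, the luxCDE genes needed to synthesise the luciferase substrate must be supplied by the host strain or a second plasmid. The construct was deposited in connection with work on directed evolution of tRNAs for multiplexed quadruplet codon suppression.
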