Features (pLannotate 1.2.2; 9 found; start..end, strand, type, name):
    494..1444    -  CDS            Rep101: RepA protein needed for replication with the pSC101 origin; rep101
   1492..1714    -  rep_origin     pSC101 ori: low-copy replication origin that requires the Rep101 protein
   2292..2407    +  ncRNA          5S rRNA: Accession: RF00001 - 5S ribosomal RNA
   2411..2497    +  terminator     rrnB T1 terminator: Escherichia coli rrnB; transcription terminator T1 from the E. coli rrnB gene
   2589..2616    +  terminator     rrnB T2 terminator: transcription terminator T2 from the E. coli rrnB gene
   2825..3892    +  CDS            LuxA: LuxA luciferase subunit; luxA; from the Photorhabdus luminescens bioluminescence operon
   3969..4949    +  CDS            LuxB: LuxB luciferase subunit; luxB; from the Photorhabdus luminescens bioluminescence operon
   4976..5007    +  terminator     tonB terminator: bidirectional E. coli tonB-P14 transcription terminator
   5023..383     -  CDS            KanR (across the origin): aminoglycoside phosphotransferase; aph(3')-Ia; confers resistance to kanamycin in bacteria or G418 (Geneticin®) in eukaryotes
>Addgene plasmid #134789 | pED1a34 | depositor full sequence | sequence record 259770 | pED1a34 sequence 5455 bps
AGGAACACTGCCAGCGCATCAACAATATTTTCACCTGAATCAGGATATTCTTCTAATACCTGGAATGCTG
TTTTCCCGGGGATCGCAGTGGTGAGTAACCATGCATCATCAGGAGTACGGATAAAATGCTTGATGGTCGG
AAGAGGCATAAATTCCGTCAGCCAGTTTAGTCTGACCATCTCATCTGTAACATCATTGGCAACGCTACCT
TTGCCATGTTTCAGAAACAACTCTGGCGCATCGGGCTTCCCATACAATCGATAGATTGTCGCACCTGATT
GCCCGACATTATCGCGAGCCCATTTATACCCATATAAATCAGCATCCATGTTGGAATTTAATCGCGGCCT
CGAGCAAGACGTTTCCCGTTGAATATGGCTCATAACACCCCTTGTATTACTGTTTATGTAAGCAGACAGT
TTTATTGTTCATGATGATATATTTTTATCTTGTGCAATGTAACATCAGAGATTTTGAAGGCCAAATAGGC
CGTTCAGATCCTTCCGTATTTAGCCAGTATGTTCTCTAGTGTGGTTCGTTGTTTTTGCGTGAGCCATGAG
AACGAACCATTGAGATCATGCTTACTTTGCATGTCACTCAAAAATTTTGCCTCAAAACTGGTGAGCTGAA
TTTTTGCAGTTAAAGCATCGTGTAGTGTTTTTCTTAGTCCGTTACGTAGGTAGGAATCTGATGTAATGGT
TGTTGGTATTTTGTCACCATTCATTTTTATCTGGTTGTTCTCAAGTTCGGTTACGAGATCCATTTGTCTA
TCTAGTTCAACTTGGAAAATCAACGTATCAGTCGGGCGGCCTCGCTTATCAACCACCAATTTCATATTGC
TGTAAGTGTTTAAATCTTTACTTATTGGTTTCAAAACCCATTGGTTAAGCCTTTTAAACTCATGGTAGTT
ATTTTCAAGCATTAACATGAACTTAAATTCATCAAGGCTAATCTCTATATTTGCCTTGTGAGTTTTCTTT
TGTGTTAGTTCTTTTAATAACCACTCATAAATCCTCATAGAGTATTTGTTTTCAAAAGACTTAACATGTT
CCAGATTATATTTTATGAATTTTTTTAACTGGAAAAGATAAGGCAATATCTCTTCACTAAAAACTAATTC
TAATTTTTCGCTTGAGAACTTGGCATAGTTTGTCCACTGGAAAATCCGAAAGCCTTTAACCAAAGGATTC
CTGATTTCCACAGTTCTCGTCATCAGCTCTCTGGTTGCTTTAGCTAATACACCATAAGCATTTTCCCTAC
TGATGTTCATCATCTGAGCGTATTGGTTATAAGTGAACGATACCGTCCGTTCTTTCCTTGTAGGGTTTTC
AATCGTGGGGTTGAGTAGTGCCACACAGCATAAAATTAGCTTGGTTTCATGCTCCGTTAAGTCATAGCGA
CTAATCGCTAGTTCATTTGCTTTGAAAACAACTAATTCAGACATACATCTCAATTGGTCTAGGTGATTTT
AATCACTATACCAATTGAGATGGGCTAGTCAATGATAATTACTAGTCCTTTTCCTTTGAGTTGTGGGTAT
CTGTAAATTCTGCTAGACCTTTGCTGGAAAACTTGTAAATTCTGCTAGACCCTCTGTAAATTCCGCTAGA
CCTTTGTGTGTTTTTTTTGTTTATATTCAAGTGGTTATAATTTATAGAATAAAGAAAGAATAAAAAAAGA
TAAAAAGAATAGATCCCAGCCCTGTGTATAACTCACTACTTTAGTCAGTTCCGCAGTATTACAAAAGGAT
GTCGCAAACGCTGTTTGCTCCTCTACAAAACAGACCTTAAAACCCTAAAGGCTTAAGTAGCACCCTCGCA
AGCTCGGGCAAATCGCTGAATATTCCTTTTGTCTCCGACCATCAGGCACCTGAGTCGCTGTCTTTTTCGT
GACATTCAGTTCGCTGCGCTCACGGCTCTGGCAGTGAATGGGGGTAAATGGCACTACAGGCGCCTTTTAT
GGATTCATGCAAGGAAACTACCCATAATACAAGAAAAGCCCGTCACGGGCTTCTCAGGGCGTTTTATGGC
GGGTCTGCTATGTGGTGCTATCTGACTTTTTGCTGTTCAGCAGTTCCTGCCCTCTGATTTTCCAGTCTGA
CCACTTCGGATTATCCCGTGACAGGTCATTCAGACTGGCTAATGCACCCAGTAAGGCAGCGGTATCATCA
ACAGGCTTACCCGTCTTACTGTCAAGAGGACATCCGGTGGCTGTTTTGGCGGATGAGAGAAGATTTTCAG
CCTGATACAGATTAAATCAGAACGCAGAAGCGGTCTGATAAAACAGAATTTGCCTGGCGGCAGTAGCGCG
GTGGTCCCACCTGACCCCATGCCGAACTCAGAAGTGAAACGCCGTAGCGCCGATGGTAGTGTGGGGTCTC
CCCATGCGAGAGTAGGGAACTGCCAGGCATCAAATAAAACGAAAGGCTCAGTCGAAAGACTGGGCCTTTC
GTTTTATCTGTTGTTTGTCGGTGAACGCTCTCCTGAGTAGGACAAATCCGCCGGGAGCGGATTTGAACGT
TGCGAAGCAACGGCCCGGAGGGTGGCGGGCAGGACGCCCGCCATAAACTGCCAGGCATCAAATTAAGCAG
AAGGCCATCCTGACGGATGGCCTTTTTGCGTTTCTACAAACTCGCTGAGGATTCTAGAGCACAGCTAACA
CCACGTCGTCCCTATCTGCTGCCCTAGGTCTATGAGTGGTTGCTGGATAACTTTACGGGCATGCATAAGG
CTCGTATAATATATTCAGGGAGACCACAACGGTTTCCCTCTACAAATAATTTTGTTTAACTTTATATCTG
TTATTTTTTAAGGAGGAAAAAAAAATGAAATTTGGAAACTTTTTGCTTACATACCAACCTCCCCAATTTT
CCCAAACAGAGGTAATGAAACGTTTGGTTAAATTAGGTCGCATCTCTGAGGAGTGTGGTTTTGATACCGT
ATGGTTACTGGAGCATCATTTCACGGAGTTTGGTTTGCTTGGTAACCCTTATGTCGCTGCTGCATATTTA
CTTGGCGCGACTAAAAAATTGAATGTAGGAACTGCCGCTATTGTTCTTCCCACAGCCCATCCAGTACGCC
AACTTGAAGATGTGAATTTATTGGATCAAATGTCAAAAGGACGATTTCGGTTTGGTATTTGCCGAGGGCT
TTACAACAAGGACTTTCGCGTATTCGGAACAGATATGAATAACAGTCGCGCCTTAGCGGAATGCTGGTAC
GGGCTGATAAAGAATGGCATGACAGAGGGATATATGGAAGCTGATAATGAACATATCAAGTTCCATAAGG
TAAAAGTAAACCCCGCGGCGTATAGCAGAGGTGGCGCACCGGTTTATGTGGTGGCTGAATCAGCTTCGAC
GACTGAGTGGGCTGCTCAATTTGGCCTACCGATGATATTAAGTTGGATTATAAATACTAACGAAAAGAAA
GCACAACTTGAGCTTTATAATGAAGTGGCTCAAGAATATGGGCACGATATTCATAATATCGACCATTGCT
TATCATATATAACATCTGTAGATCATGACTCAATTAAAGCGAAAGAGATTTGCCGGAAATTTCTGGGGCA
TTGGTATGATTCTTATGTGAATGCTACGACTATTTTTGATGATTCAGACCAAACAAGAGGTTATGATTTC
AATAAAGGGCAGTGGCGTGACTTTGTATTAAAAGGACATAAAGATACTAATCGCCGTATTGATTACAGTT
ACGAAATCAATCCCGTGGGAACGCCGCAGGAATGTATTGACATAATTCAAAAAGACATTGATGCTACAGG
AATATCAAATATTTGTTGTGGATTTGAAGCTAATGGAACAGTAGACGAAATTATTGCTTCCATGAAGCTC
TTCCAGTCTGATGTCATGCCATTTCTTAAAGAAAAACAACGTAGGGCTATTATATTATGGCGGTGGCGGT
AGCGGCGGTGGCGGTAGCGGCGGTGGCGGTAGCGGCGGTGGCGGTAGCAAATTTGGATTGTTCTTCCTTA
ACTTCATCAATTCAACAACTGTTCAAGAACAGAGTATAGTTCGCATGCAGGAAATAACGGAGTATGTTGA
TAAGTTGAATTTTGAACAGATTTTAGTGTATGAAAATCATTTTTCAGATAATGGTGTTGTCGGCGCTCCT
CTGACTGTTTCTGGTTTTCTGCTCGGTTTAACAGAGAAAATTAAAATTGGTTCATTAAATCACATCATTA
CAACTCATCATCCTGTCCGCATAGCGGAGGAAGCTTGCTTATTGGATCAGTTAAGTGAAGGGAGATTTAT
TTTAGGGTTTAGTGATTGCGAAAAAAAAGATGAAATGCATTTTTTTAATCGCCCGGTTGAATATCAACAG
CAACTATTTGAAGAGTGTTATGAAATCATTAACGATGCTTTAACAACAGGCTATTGTAATCCAGATAACG
ATTTTTATAGCTTCCCTAAAATATCTGTAAATCCCCATGCTTATACGCCAGGCGGACCTCGGAAATATGT
AACAGCAACCAGTCATCATATTGTTGAGTGGGCGGCCAAAAAAGGTATTCCTCTCATCTTTAAGTGGGAT
GATTCTAATGATGTTAGATATGAATATGCTGAAAGATATAAAGCCGTTGCGGATAAATATGACGTTGACC
TATCAGAGATAGACCATCAGTTAATGATATTAGTTAACTATAACGAAGATAGTAATAAAGCTAAACAAGA
GACGCGTGCATTTATTAGTGATTATGTTCTTGAAATGCACCCTAATGAAAATTTCGAAAATAAACTTGAA
GAAATAATTGCAGAAAACGCTGTCGGAAATTATACGGAGTGTATAACTGCGGCTAAGTTGGCAATTGAAA
AGTGTGGTGCGAAAAGTGTATTGCTGTCCTTTGAACCAATGAATGATTTGATGAGCCAAAAAAATGTAAT
CAATATTGTTGATGATAATATTAAGAAGTACCACACGGAATATACCTAAACTTAATTAACGGCACTCCTC
AGCCAAGTCAAAAGCCTCCGACCGGAGGCTTTTGACTACATGCCCATGGCGTTTAGAAAAACTCATCGAG
CATCAAATGAAACTGCAATTTATTCATATCAGGATTATCAATACCATATTTTTGAAAAAGCCGTTTCTGT
AATGAAGGAGAAAACTCACCGAGGCAGTTCCATAGGATGGCAAGATCCTGGTATCGGTCTGCGATTCCGA
CTCGTCCAACATCAATACAACCTATTAATTTCCCCTCGTCAAAAATAAGGTTATCAAGTGAGAAATCACC
ATGAGTGACGACTGAATCCGGTGAGAATGGCAAAAGCTTATGCATTTCTTTCCAGACTTGTTCAACAGGC
CAGCCATTACGCTCGTCATCAAAATCACTCGCATCAACCAAACCGTTATTCATTCGTGATTGCGCCTGAG
CGAGACGAAATACGCGATCGCTGTTAAAAGGACAATTACAAACAGGAATCGAATGCAACCGGCGC
