Features (pLannotate 1.2.2; 9 found; start..end, strand, type, name):
    117..203     +  terminator     rrnB T1 terminator: Escherichia coli rrnB; transcription terminator T1 from the E. coli rrnB gene
    295..322     +  terminator     rrnB T2 terminator: transcription terminator T2 from the E. coli rrnB gene
    531..1598    +  CDS            LuxA: LuxA luciferase subunit; luxA; from the Photorhabdus luminescens bioluminescence operon
   1675..2655    +  CDS            LuxB: LuxB luciferase subunit; luxB; from the Photorhabdus luminescens bioluminescence operon
   2682..2713    +  terminator     tonB terminator: bidirectional E. coli tonB-P14 transcription terminator
   2729..3544    -  CDS            KanR: aminoglycoside phosphotransferase; aph(3')-Ia; confers resistance to kanamycin in bacteria or G418 (Geneticin®) in eukaryotes
   3655..4605    -  CDS            Rep101: RepA protein needed for replication with the pSC101 origin; rep101
   4653..4875    -  rep_origin     pSC101 ori: low-copy replication origin that requires the Rep101 protein
   5453..113     +  ncRNA          5S rRNA (across the origin): Accession: RF00001 - 5S ribosomal RNA
>Addgene plasmid #134789 | pED1a34 | addgene full sequence | sequence record 263781 | Addgene NGS Result
TGGCGGCAGTAGCGCGGTGGTCCCACCTGACCCCATGCCGAACTCAGAAGTGAAACGCCGTAGCGCCGAT
GGTAGTGTGGGGTCTCCCCATGCGAGAGTAGGGAACTGCCAGGCATCAAATAAAACGAAAGGCTCAGTCG
AAAGACTGGGCCTTTCGTTTTATCTGTTGTTTGTCGGTGAACGCTCTCCTGAGTAGGACAAATCCGCCGG
GAGCGGATTTGAACGTTGCGAAGCAACGGCCCGGAGGGTGGCGGGCAGGACGCCCGCCATAAACTGCCAG
GCATCAAATTAAGCAGAAGGCCATCCTGACGGATGGCCTTTTTGCGTTTCTACAAACTCGCTGAGGATTC
TAGAGCACAGCTAACACCACGTCGTCCCTATCTGCTGCCCTAGGTCTATGAGTGGTTGCTGGATAACTTT
ACGGGCATGCATAAGGCTCGTATAATATATTCAGGGAGACCACAACGGTTTCCCTCTACAAATAATTTTG
TTTAACTTTATATCTGTTATTTTTTAAGGAGGAAAAAAAAATGAAATTTGGAAACTTTTTGCTTACATAC
CAACCTCCCCAATTTTCCCAAACAGAGGTAATGAAACGTTTGGTTAAATTAGGTCGCATCTCTGAGGAGT
GTGGTTTTGATACCGTATGGTTACTGGAGCATCATTTCACGGAGTTTGGTTTGCTTGGTAACCCTTATGT
CGCTGCTGCATATTTACTTGGCGCGACTAAAAAATTGAATGTAGGAACTGCCGCTATTGTTCTTCCCACA
GCCCATCCAGTACGCCAACTTGAAGATGTGAATTTATTGGATCAAATGTCAAAAGGACGATTTCGGTTTG
GTATTTGCCGAGGGCTTTACAACAAGGACTTTCGCGTATTCGGAACAGATATGAATAACAGTCGCGCCTT
AGCGGAATGCTGGTACGGGCTGATAAAGAATGGCATGACAGAGGGATATATGGAAGCTGATAATGAACAT
ATCAAGTTCCATAAGGTAAAAGTAAACCCCGCGGCGTATAGCAGAGGTGGCGCACCGGTTTATGTGGTGG
CTGAATCAGCTTCGACGACTGAGTGGGCTGCTCAATTTGGCCTACCGATGATATTAAGTTGGATTATAAA
TACTAACGAAAAGAAAGCACAACTTGAGCTTTATAATGAAGTGGCTCAAGAATATGGGCACGATATTCAT
AATATCGACCATTGCTTATCATATATAACATCTGTAGATCATGACTCAATTAAAGCGAAAGAGATTTGCC
GGAAATTTCTGGGGCATTGGTATGATTCTTATGTGAATGCTACGACTATTTTTGATGATTCAGACCAAAC
AAGAGGTTATGATTTCAATAAAGGGCAGTGGCGTGACTTTGTATTAAAAGGACATAAAGATACTAATCGC
CGTATTGATTACAGTTACGAAATCAATCCCGTGGGAACGCCGCAGGAATGTATTGACATAATTCAAAAAG
ACATTGATGCTACAGGAATATCAAATATTTGTTGTGGATTTGAAGCTAATGGAACAGTAGACGAAATTAT
TGCTTCCATGAAGCTCTTCCAGTCTGATGTCATGCCATTTCTTAAAGAAAAACAACGTAGGGCTATTATA
TTATGGCGGTGGCGGTAGCGGCGGTGGCGGTAGCGGCGGTGGCGGTAGCGGCGGTGGCGGTAGCAAATTT
GGATTGTTCTTCCTTAACTTCATCAATTCAACAACTGTTCAAGAACAGAGTATAGTTCGCATGCAGGAAA
TAACGGAGTATGTTGATAAGTTGAATTTTGAACAGATTTTAGTGTATGAAAATCATTTTTCAGATAATGG
TGTTGTCGGCGCTCCTCTGACTGTTTCTGGTTTTCTGCTCGGTTTAACAGAGAAAATTAAAATTGGTTCA
TTAAATCACATCATTACAACTCATCATCCTGTCCGCATAGCGGAGGAAGCTTGCTTATTGGATCAGTTAA
GTGAAGGGAGATTTATTTTAGGGTTTAGTGATTGCGAAAAAAAAGATGAAATGCATTTTTTTAATCGCCC
GGTTGAATATCAACAGCAACTATTTGAAGAGTGTTATGAAATCATTAACGATGCTTTAACAACAGGCTAT
TGTAATCCAGATAACGATTTTTATAGCTTCCCTAAAATATCTGTAAATCCCCATGCTTATACGCCAGGCG
GACCTCGGAAATATGTAACAGCAACCAGTCATCATATTGTTGAGTGGGCGGCCAAAAAAGGTATTCCTCT
CATCTTTAAGTGGGATGATTCTAATGATGTTAGATATGAATATGCTGAAAGATATAAAGCCGTTGCGGAT
AAATATGACGTTGACCTATCAGAGATAGACCATCAGTTAATGATATTAGTTAACTATAACGAAGATAGTA
ATAAAGCTAAACAAGAGACGCGTGCATTTATTAGTGATTATGTTCTTGAAATGCACCCTAATGAAAATTT
CGAAAATAAACTTGAAGAAATAATTGCAGAAAACGCTGTCGGAAATTATACGGAGTGTATAACTGCGGCT
AAGTTGGCAATTGAAAAGTGTGGTGCGAAAAGTGTATTGCTGTCCTTTGAACCAATGAATGATTTGATGA
GCCAAAAAAATGTAATCAATATTGTTGATGATAATATTAAGAAGTACCACACGGAATATACCTAAACTTA
ATTAACGGCACTCCTCAGCCAAGTCAAAAGCCTCCGACCGGAGGCTTTTGACTACATGCCCATGGCGTTT
AGAAAAACTCATCGAGCATCAAATGAAACTGCAATTTATTCATATCAGGATTATCAATACCATATTTTTG
AAAAAGCCGTTTCTGTAATGAAGGAGAAAACTCACCGAGGCAGTTCCATAGAATGGCAAGATCCTGGTAT
CGGTCTGCGATTCCGACTCGTCCAACATCAATACAACCTATTAATTTCCCCTCGTCAAAAATAAGGTTAT
CAAGTGAGAAATCACCATGAGTGACGACTGAATCCGGTGAGAATGGCAAAAGCTTATGCATTTCTTTCCA
GACTTGTTCAACAGGCCAGCCATTACGCTCGTCATCAAAATCACTCGCATCAACCAAACCGTTATTCATT
CGTGATTGCGCCTGAGCGAGACGAAATACGCGATCGCTGTTAAAAGGACAATTACAAACAGGAATCGAAT
GCAACCGGCGCAGGAACACTGCCAGCGCATCAACAATATTTTCACCTGAATCAGGATATTCTTCTAATAC
CTGGAATGCTGTTTTCCCGGGGATCGCAGTGGTGAGTAACCATGCATCATCAGGAGTACGGATAAAATGC
TTGATGGTCGGAAGAGGCATAAATTCCGTCAGCCAGTTTAGTCTGACCATCTCATCTGTAACATCATTGG
CAACGCTACCTTTGCCATGTTTCAGAAACAACTCTGGCGCATCGGGCTTCCCATACAATCGATAGATTGT
CGCACCTGATTGCCCGACATTATCGCGAGCCCATTTATACCCATATAAATCAGCATCCATGTTGGAATTT
AATCGCGGCCTCGAGCAAGACGTTTCCCGTTGAATATGGCTCATAACACCCCTTGTATTACTGTTTATGT
AAGCAGACAGTTTTATTGTTCATGATGATATATTTTTATCTTGTGCAATGTAACATCAGAGATTTTGAAG
GCCAAATAGGCCGTTCAGATCCTTCCGTATTTAGCCAGTATGTTCTCTAGTGTGGTTCGTTGTTTTTGCG
TGAGCCATGAGAACGAACCATTGAGATCATGCTTACTTTGCATGTCACTCAAAAATTTTGCCTCAAAACT
GGTGAGCTGAATTTTTGCAGTTAAAGCATCGTGTAGTGTTTTTCTTAGTCCGTTACGTAGGTAGGAATCT
GATGTAATGGTTGTTGGTATTTTGTCACCATTCATTTTTATCTGGTTGTTCTCAAGTTCGGTTACGAGAT
CCATTTGTCTATCTAGTTCAACTTGGAAAATCAACGTATCAGTCGGGCGGCCTCGCTTATCAACCACCAA
TTTCATATTGCTGTAAGTGTTTAAATCTTTACTTATTGGTTTCAAAACCCATTGGTTAAGCCTTTTAAAC
TCATGGTAGTTATTTTCAAGCATTAACATGAACTTAAATTCATCAAGGCTAATCTCTATATTTGCCTTGT
GAGTTTTCTTTTGTGTTAGTTCTTTTAATAACCACTCATAAATCCTCATAGAGTATTTGTTTTCAAAAGA
CTTAACATGTTCCAGATTATATTTTATGAATTTTTTTAACTGGAAAAGATAAGGCAATATCTCTTCACTA
AAAACTAATTCTAATTTTTCGCTTGAGAACTTGGCATAGTTTGTCCACTGGAAAATCCGAAAGCCTTTAA
CCAAAGGATTCCTGATTTCCACAGTTCTCGTCATCAGCTCTCTGGTTGCTTTAGCTAATACACCATAAGC
ATTTTCCCTACTGATGTTCATCATCTGAGCGTATTGGTTATAAGTGAACGATACCGTCCGTTCTTTCCTT
GTAGGGTTTTCAATCGTGGGGTTGAGTAGTGCCACACAGCATAAAATTAGCTTGGTTTCATGCTCCGTTA
AGTCATAGCGACTAATCGCTAGTTCATTTGCTTTGAAAACAACTAATTCAGACATACATCTCAATTGGTC
TAGGTGATTTTAATCACTATACCAATTGAGATGGGCTAGTCAATGATAATTACTAGTCCTTTTCCTTTGA
GTTGTGGGTATCTGTAAATTCTGCTAGACCTTTGCTGGAAAACTTGTAAATTCTGCTAGACCCTCTGTAA
ATTCCGCTAGACCTTTGTGTGTTTTTTTTGTTTATATTCAAGTGGTTATAATTTATAGAATAAAGAAAGA
ATAAAAAAAGATAAAAAGAATAGATCCCAGCCCTGTGTATAACTCACTACTTTAGTCAGTTCCGCAGTAT
TACAAAAGGATGTCGCAAACGCTGTTTGCTCCTCTACAAAACAGACCTTAAAACCCTAAAGGCTTAAGTA
GCACCCTCGCAAGCTCGGGCAAATCGCTGAATATTCCTTTTGTCTCCGACCATCAGGCACCTGAGTCGCT
GTCTTTTTCGTGACATTCAGTTCGCTGCGCTCACGGCTCTGGCAGTGAATGGGGGTAAATGGCACTACAG
GCGCCTTTTATGGATTCATGCAAGGAAACTACCCATAATACAAGAAAAGCCCGTCACGGGCTTCTCAGGG
CGTTTTATGGCGGGTCTGCTATGTGGTGCTATCTGACTTTTTGCTGTTCAGCAGTTCCTGCCCTCTGATT
TTCCAGTCTGACCACTTCGGATTATCCCGTGACAGGTCATTCAGACTGGCTAATGCACCCAGTAAGGCAG
CGGTATCATCAACAGGCTTACCCGTCTTACTGTCAAGAGGACATCCGGTGGCTGTTTTGGCGGATGAGAG
AAGATTTTCAGCCTGATACAGATTAAATCAGAACGCAGAAGCGGTCTGATAAAACAGAATTTGCC
